>Addgene plasmid #221251 | pMSCV-FKBP-TRIF(trunc 1-103) | addgene full sequence | sequence record 438506 | Addgene NGS Result
AGATCTGCCACCATGGACTACAAGGATCACGACGGTGATTACAAGGACCACGACATCGACTACAAGGACG
ACGACGACAAGGGCGTTCAAGTAGAAACAATATCTCCAGGAGACGGGCGTACATTTCCTAAGCGTGGCCA
AACTTGCGTAGTCCATTATACCGGCATGCTGGAGGACGGTAAGAAGGTCGATAGCTCTAGAGACCGTAAC
AAACCTTTCAAATTTATGCTGGGGAAACAGGAGGTTATCCGTGGTTGGGAGGAAGGCGTGGCCCAAATGT
CCGTTGGGCAGCGTGCTAAGTTAACCATCTCGCCAGATTACGCATATGGGGCTACAGGCCATCCTGGGAT
CATTCCCCCGCATGCGACACTTGTGTTTGATGTAGAGCTGTTGAAGTTGGAGACGCGGGGAGTTCAAGTC
GAAACGATTTCACCAGGTGATGGACGCACCTTTCCTAAACGGGGACAAACGTGCGTCGTGCATTACACCG
GTATGCTGGAAGACGGCAAGAAAGTCGATTCAAGCCGCGATAGAAATAAACCCTTCAAATTCATGCTTGG
AAAACAGGAAGTAATACGCGGATGGGAAGAGGGTGTGGCGCAAATGTCTGTCGGGCAAAGAGCTAAACTG
ACAATAAGTCCTGATTACGCGTACGGTGCGACTGGGCACCCTGGTATCATTCCGCCGCACGCGACACTTG
TCTTCGACGTCGAGTTACTTAAGCTTGAGACGCGGGGGGTGCAGGTAGAGACTATTTCGCCCGGTGACGG
AAGAACTTTCCCAAAGCGGGGACAGACCTGTGTTGTCCACTACACTGGGATGTTGGAGGATGGTAAGAAA
GTTGACTCAAGTCGTGATCGCAACAAACCCTTTAAGTTTATGCTTGGGAAGCAGGAAGTCATCAGAGGTT
GGGAAGAAGGCGTAGCTCAGATGTCAGTGGGACAACGGGCCAAATTAACCATCAGTCCAGACTACGCCTA
CGGAGCCACCGGTCACCCAGGGATCATACCACCTCACGCAACCTTAGTGTTCGATGTGGAACTTTTAAAG
TTAGAGACGCGCGGTGTACAAGTGGAAACAATCAGTCCAGGGGATGGGAGAACATTCCCCAAAAGAGGCC
AGACGTGTGTCGTGCACTATACGGGGATGTTAGAAGATGGGAAAAAGGTCGATTCGTCACGCGACCGCAA
CAAACCGTTTAAATTCATGTTGGGAAAGCAGGAGGTGATTCGCGGCTGGGAGGAAGGTGTGGCACAGATG
AGCGTGGGCCAGAGAGCAAAACTGACTATCTCTCCTGATTATGCCTACGGCGCGACGGGCCACCCTGGCA
TAATTCCACCCCACGCTACCCTGGTATTCGATGTCGAGCTTCTGAAGCTTGAGGGTGCTGGGGCTGGGGC
TGCAGAGGAGAACCTCTGTCCCGCCAGTACTCGGGATATGGCTTATCAGGTGGCCCTCCGCGATTTTGCA
AGTCAAGGAGATCATCAACTTGGGCAACTCCAAAACGAGGCTTGGGATAGATGTAGCTCAGATATCAAGG
GAGACCCCTCCGGGTTTCAGCCACTTCACTCTCACCAGGGTTCACTTCAACCACCTAGTGCCTCCCCTGC
AGTCACTCGGAGCCAGCCCAGACCCATTGACACCCCCGACTGGTCCTGGGGACATACTCTCCATTCCACC
AATTCCACTGCTAGCCTCGCTTCCCACCTTGAAATATCACAGTCCCCCACACTTGCCTTTCTGAGTTCTC
ATCACGGATGATAAGCGGCCGCGTTTAAACGTCGACGGTATCGATAAGCTTGATATCGAATTCCGCCCCC
CCCCCTAACGTTACTGGCCGAAGCCGCTTGGAATAAGGCCGGTGTGCGTTTGTCTATATGTTATTTTCCA
CCATATTGCCGTCTTTTGGCAATGTGAGGGCCCGGAAACCTGGCCCTGTCTTCTTGACGAGCATTCCTAG
GGGTCTTTCCCCTCTCGCCAAAGGAATGCAAGGTCTGTTGAATGTCGTGAAGGAAGCAGTTCCTCTGGAA
GCTTCTTGAAGACAAACAACGTCTGTAGCGACCCTTTGCAGGCAGCGGAACCCCCCACCTGGCGACAGGT
GCCTCTGCGGCCAAAAGCCACGTGTATAAGATACACCTGCAAAGGCGGCACAACCCCAGTGCCACGTTGT
GAGTTGGATAGTTGTGGAAAGAGTCAAATGGCTCTCCTCAAGCGTATTCAACAAGGGGCTGAAGGATGCC
CAGAAGGTACCCCATTGTATGGGATCTGATCTGGGGCCTCGGTGCACATGCTTTACATGTGTTTAGTCGA
GGTTAAAAAAACGTCTAGGCCCCCCGAACCACGGGGACGTGGTTTTCCTTTGAAAAACACGATGATAATA
TGGCCACAACCATGGTGAGCAAGGGCGAGGAGCTGTTCACCGGGGTGGTGCCCATCCTGGTCGAGCTGGA
CGGCGACGTAAACGGCCACAAGTTCAGCGTGTCTGGCGAGGGCGAGGGCGATGCCACCTACGGCAAGCTG
ACCCTGAAGTTCATCTGCACCACCGGCAAGCTGCCCGTGCCCTGGCCCACCCTCGTGACCACCCTGACCT
ACGGCGTGCAGTGCTTCAGCCGCTACCCCGACCACATGAAGCAGCACGACTTCTTCAAGTCCGCCATGCC
CGAAGGCTACGTCCAGGAGCGCACCATCTTCTTCAAGGACGACGGCAACTACAAGACCCGCGCCGAGGTG
AAGTTCGAGGGCGACACCCTGGTGAACCGCATCGAGCTGAAGGGCATCGACTTCAAGGAGGACGGCAACA
TCCTGGGGCACAAGCTGGAGTACAACTACAACAGCCACAACGTCTATATCATGGCCGACAAGCAGAAGAA
CGGCATCAAGGCGAACTTCAAGATCCGCCACAACATCGAGGACGGCAGCGTGCAGCTCGCCGACCACTAC
CAGCAGAACACCCCCATCGGCGACGGCCCCGTGCTGCTGCCCGACAACCACTACCTGAGCACCCAGTCCG
CCCTGAGCAAAGACCCCAACGAGAAGCGCGATCACATGGTCCTGCTGGAGTTCGTGACCGCCGCCGGGAT
CACTCTCGGCATGGACGAGCTGTACAAGTAATGAATTAATTAAGAATTCGATAAAATAAAAGATTTTATT
TAGTCTCCAGAAAAAGGGGGGAATGAAAGACCCCACCTGTAGGTTTGGCAAGCTAGCTTAAGTAACGCCA
TTTTGCAAGGCATGGAAAATACATAACTGAGAATAGAGAAGTTCAGATCAAGGTTAGGAACAGAGAGACA
GCAGAATATGGGCCAAACAGGATATCTGTGGTAAGCAGTTCCTGCCCCGGCTCAGGGCCAAGAACAGATG
GTCCCCAGATGCGGTCCCGCCCTCAGCAGTTTCTAGAGAACCATCAGATGTTTCCAGGGTGCCCCAAGGA
CCTGAAATGACCCTGTGCCTTATTTGAACTAACCAATCAGTTCGCTTCTCGCTTCTGTTCGCGCGCTTCT
GCTCCCCGAGCTCAATAAAAGAGCCCACAACCCCTCACTCGGCGCGCCAGTCCTCCGATAGACTGCGTCG
CCCGGGTACCCGTGTATCCAATAAACCCTCTTGCAGTTGCATCCGACTTGTGGTCTCGCTGTTCCTTGGG
AGGGTCTCCTCTGAGTGATTGACTACCCGTCAGCGGGGGTCTTTCATGGGTAACAGTTTCTTGAAGTTGG
AGAACAACATTCTGAGGGTAGGAGTCGAATATTAAGTAATCCTGACTCAATTAGCCACTGTTTTGAATCC
ACATACTCCAATACTCCTGAAATAGTTCATTATGGACAGCGCAGAAAGAGCTGGGGAGAATTGTGAAATT
GTTATCCGCTCACAATTCCACACAACATACGAGCCGGAAGCATAAAGTGTAAAGCCTGGGGTGCCTAATG
AGTGAGCTAACTCACATTAATTGCGTTGCGCTCACTGCCCGCTTTCCAGTCGGGAAACCTGTCGTGCCAG
CTGCATTAATGAATCGGCCAACGCGCGGGGAGAGGCGGTTTGCGTATTGGGCGCTCTTCCGCTTCCTCGC
TCACTGACTCGCTGCGCTCGGTCGTTCGGCTGCGGCGAGCGGTATCAGCTCACTCAAAGGCGGTAATACG
GTTATCCACAGAATCAGGGGATAACGCAGGAAAGAACATGTGAGCAAAAGGCCAGCAAAAGGCCAGGAAC
CGTAAAAAGGCCGCGTTGCTGGCGTTTTTCCATAGGCTCCGCCCCCCTGACGAGCATCACAAAAATCGAC
GCTCAAGTCAGAGGTGGCGAAACCCGACAGGACTATAAAGATACCAGGCGTTTCCCCCTGGAAGCTCCCT
CGTGCGCTCTCCTGTTCCGACCCTGCCGCTTACCGGATACCTGTCCGCCTTTCTCCCTTCGGGAAGCGTG
GCGCTTTCTCATAGCTCACGCTGTAGGTATCTCAGTTCGGTGTAGGTCGTTCGCTCCAAGCTGGGCTGTG
TGCACGAACCCCCCGTTCAGCCCGACCGCTGCGCCTTATCCGGTAACTATCGTCTTGAGTCCAACCCGGT
AAGACACGACTTATCGCCACTGGCAGCAGCCACTGGTAACAGGATTAGCAGAGCGAGGTATGTAGGCGGT
GCTACAGAGTTCTTGAAGTGGTGGCCTAACTACGGCTACACTAGAAGAACAGTATTTGGTATCTGCGCTC
TGCTGAAGCCAGTTACCTTCGGAAAAAGAGTTGGTAGCTCTTGATCCGGCAAACAAACCACCGCTGGTAG
CGGTGGTTTTTTTGTTTGCAAGCAGCAGATTACGCGCAGAAAAAAAGGATCTCAAGAAGATCCTTTGATC
TTTTCTACGGGGTCTGACGCTCAGTGGAACGAAAACTCACGTTAAGGGATTTTGGTCATGAGATTATCAA
AAAGGATCTTCACCTAGATCCTTTTAAATTAAAAATGAAGTTTTAAATCAATCTAAAGTATATATGAGTA
AACTTGGTCTGACAGTTACCAATGCTTAATCAGTGAGGCACCTATCTCAGCGATCTGTCTATTTCGTTCA
TCCATAGTTGCCTGACTCCCCGTCGTGTAGATAACTACGATACGGGAGGGCTTACCATCTGGCCCCAGTG
CTGCAATGATACCGCGAGACCCACGCTCACCGGCTCCAGATTTATCAGCAATAAACCAGCCAGCCGGAAG
GGCCGAGCGCAGAAGTGGTCCTGCAACTTTATCCGCCTCCATCCAGTCTATTAATTGTTGCCGGGAAGCT
AGAGTAAGTAGTTCGCCAGTTAATAGTTTGCGCAACGTTGTTGCCATTGCTACAGGCATCGTGGTGTCAC
GCTCGTCGTTTGGTATGGCTTCATTCAGCTCCGGTTCCCAACGATCAAGGCGAGTTACATGATCCCCCAT
GTTGTGCAAAAAAGCGGTTAGCTCCTTCGGTCCTCCGATCGTTGTCAGAAGTAAGTTGGCCGCAGTGTTA
TCACTCATGGTTATGGCAGCACTGCATAATTCTCTTACTGTCATGCCATCCGTAAGATGCTTTTCTGTGA
CTGGTGAGTACTCAACCAAGTCATTCTGAGAATAGTGTATGCGGCGACCGAGTTGCTCTTGCCCGGCGTC
AATACGGGATAATACCGCGCCACATAGCAGAACTTTAAAAGTGCTCATCATTGGAAAACGTTCTTCGGGG
CGAAAACTCTCAAGGATCTTACCGCTGTTGAGATCCAGTTCGATGTAACCCACTCGTGCACCCAACTGAT
CTTCAGCATCTTTTACTTTCACCAGCGTTTCTGGGTGAGCAAAAACAGGAAGGCAAAATGCCGCAAAAAA
GGGAATAAGGGCGACACGGAAATGTTGAATACTCATACTCTTCCTTTTTCAATATTATTGAAGCATTTAT
CAGGGTTATTGTCTCATGAGCGGATACATATTTGAATGTATTTAGAAAAATAAACAAATAGGGGTTCCGC
GCACATTTCCCCGAAAAGTGCCACCTGACGTCTAAGAAACCATTATTATCATGACATTAACCTATAAAAA
TAGGCGTATCACGAGGCCCTTTCGTCTCGCGCGTTTCGGTGATGACGGTGAAAACCTCTGACACATGCAG
CTCCCGGAGACGGTCACAGCTTGTCTGTAAGCGGATGCCGGGAGCAGACAAGCCCGTCAGGGCGCGTCAG
CGGGTGTTGGCGGGTGTCGGGGCTGGCTTAACTATGCGGCATCAGAGCAGATTGTACTGAGAGTGCACCA
TATGCGGTGTGAAATACCGCACAGATGCGTAAGGAGAAAATACCGCATCAGGCGCCATTCGCCATTCAGG
CTGCGCAACTGTTGGGAAGGGCGATCGGTGCGGGCCTCTTCGCTATTACGCCAGCTGGCGAAAGGGGGAT
GTGCTGCAAGGCGATTAAGTTGGGTAACGCCAGGGTTTTCCCAGTCACGACGTTGTAAAACGACGGCGCA
AGGAATGGTGCATGCAAGGAGATGGCGCCCAACAGTCCCCCGGCCACGGGGCCTGCCACCATACCCACGC
CGAAACAAGCGCTCATGAGCCCGAAGTGGCGAGCCCGATCTTCCCCATCGGTGATGTCGGCGATATAGGC
GCCAGCAACCGCACCTGTGGCGCCGGTGATGCCGGCCACGATGCGTCCGGCGTAGAGGCGATTAGTCCAA
TTTGTTAAAGACAGGATATCAGTGGTCCAGGCTCTAGTTTTGACTCAACAATATCACCAGCTGAAGCCTA
TAGAGTACGAGCCATAGATAAAATAAAAGATTTTATTTAGTCTCCAGAAAAAGGGGGGAATGAAAGACCC
CACCTGTAGGTTTGGCAAGCTAGCTTAAGTAACGCCATTTTGCAAGGCATGGAAAATACATAACTGAGAA
TAGAGAAGTTCAGATCAAGGTTAGGAACAGAGAGACAGCAGAATATGGGCCAAACAGGATATCTGTGGTA
AGCAGTTCCTGCCCCGGCTCAGGGCCAAGAACAGATGGTCCCCAGATGCGGTCCCGCCCTCAGCAGTTTC
TAGAGAACCATCAGATGTTTCCAGGGTGCCCCAAGGACCTGAAATGACCCTGTGCCTTATTTGAACTAAC
CAATCAGTTCGCTTCTCGCTTCTGTTCGCGCGCTTCTGCTCCCCGAGCTCAATAAAAGAGCCCACAACCC
CTCACTCGGCGCGCCAGTCCTCCGATAGACTGCGTCGCCCGGGTACCCGTATTCCCAATAAAGCCTCTTG
CTGTTTGCATCCGAATCGTGGACTCGCTGATCCTTGGGAGGGTCTCCTCAGATTGATTGACTGCCCACCT
CGGGGGTCTTTCATTTGGAGGTTCCACCGAGATTTGGAGACCCCTGCCCAGGGACCACCGACCCCCCCGC
CGGGAGGTAAGCTGGCCAGCGGTCGTTTCGTGTCTGTCTCTGTCTTTGTGCGTGTTTGTGCCGGCATCTA
ATGTTTGCGCCTGCGTCTGTACTAGTTAGCTAACTAGCTCTGTATCTGGCGGACCCGTGGTGGAACTGAC
GAGTTCTGAACACCCGGCCGCAACCCTGGGAGACGTCCCAGGGACTTTGGGGGCCGTTTTTGTGGCCCGA
CCTGAGGAAGGGAGTCGATGTGGAATCCGACCCCGTCAGGATATGTGGTTCTGGTAGGAGACGAGAACCT
AAAACAGTTCCCGCCTCCGTCTGAATTTTTGCTTTCGGTTTGGAACCGAAGCCGCGCGTCTTGTCTGCTG
CAGCGCTGCAGCATCGTTCTGTGTTGTCTCTGTCTGACTGTGTTTCTGTATTTGTCTGAAAATTAGGGCC
AGACTGTTACCACTCCCTTAAGTTTGACCTTAGGTCACTGGAAAGATGTCGAGCGGATCGCTCACAACCA
GTCGGTAGATGTCAAGAAGAGACGTTGGGTTACCTTCTGCTCTGCAGAATGGCCAACCTTTAACGTCGGA
TGGCCGCGAGACGGCACCTTTAACCGAGACCTCATCACCCAGGTTAAGATCAAGGTCTTTTCACCTGGCC
CGCATGGACACCCAGACCAGGTCCCCTACATCGTGACCTGGGAAGCCTTGGCTTTTGACCCCCCTCCCTG
GGTCAAGCCCTTTGTACACCCTAAGCCTCCGCCTCCTCTTCCTCCATCCGCCCCGTCTCTCCCCCTTGAA
CCTCCTCGTTCGACCCCGCCTCGATCCTCCCTTTATCCAGCCCTCACTCCTTCTCTAGGCGCCGGAATT
Features (pLannotate 1.2.2; 23 found; start..end, strand, type, name):
     61..81      +  CDS            FLAG (fragment): FLAG® epitope tag, followed by an enterokinase cleavage site
    784..1068    +  CDS            FPR2 (fragment): FKBP2_CRYNB - Protein inferred from homology: Swiss-Prot protein existence level 3. PPIases accelerate the folding of proteins. It catalyzes the cis-trans isomerization of proline imidic peptide bonds in oligopeptides (By similarity). From Cryptococcus neoformans var. neoformans serotype D (strain B-3501A) (Filobasidiella neoformans).
   1063..1383    +  CDS            FKBP1A: FKB1A_HUMAN - Also known as FKBP1, FKBP12. Experimental evidence at protein level: Swiss-Prot protein existence level 1. Keeps in an inactive conformation TGFBR1, the TGF-beta type I serine/threonine kinase receptor, preventing TGF-beta receptor activation in absence of ligand. Recruits SMAD7 to ACVR1B which prevents the association of SMAD2 and SMAD3 with the activin receptor complex, thereby blocking the activin signal. May modulate the RYR1 calcium channel activity. PPIases accelerate the folding of proteins. It catalyzes the cis-trans isomerization of proline imidic peptide bonds in oligop
   1402..1758    +  CDS            Ticam1 (fragment): TCAM1_MOUSE - Also known as Trif. Experimental evidence at protein level: Swiss-Prot protein existence level 1. Involved in innate immunity against invading pathogens. Adapter used by TLR3, TLR4 (through TICAM2) and TLR5 to mediate NF- kappa-B and interferon-regulatory factor (IRF) activation, and to induce apoptosis (PubMed:12855817, PubMed:16002681, PubMed:21703541). Ligand binding to these receptors results in TRIF recruitment through its TIR domain (PubMed:12855817, PubMed:16002681, PubMed:21703541). Distinct protein-interaction motifs allow recruitment of the effector proteins TBK1, TRAF6
   1781..1814    -  misc_feature   MCS (fragment): pBluescript multiple cloning site
   1916..2378    +  misc_feature   IRES: internal ribosome entry site (IRES) of the encephalomyocarditis virus (EMCV)
   2392..3111    +  CDS            EGFP: the original enhanced GFP (Yang et al., 1996) mammalian codon-optimized
   3173..3687    +  LTR            3' LTR: 3' long terminal repeat from murine embryonic stem cell virus
   3849..3865    -  protein_bind   lac operator: The lac repressor binds to the lac operator to inhibit transcription in E. coli. This inhibition can be relieved by adding lactose or isopropyl-β-D-thiogalactopyranoside (IPTG). lac repressor encoded by lacI
   3873..3903    -  promoter       lac promoter: promoter for the E. coli lac operon
   3918..3939    -  protein_bind   CAP binding site: CAP binding activates transcription in the presence of cAMP. E. coli catabolite activator protein
   3952..4044    -  CDS            lacI (fragment): lac repressor; lacI; The lac repressor binds to the lac operator to inhibit transcription in E. coli. This inhibition can be relieved by adding lactose or isopropyl-β-D-thiogalactopyranoside (IPTG).
   4227..4815    -  rep_origin     ori: high-copy-number ColE1/pMB1/pBR322/pUC origin of replication
   4986..5846    -  CDS            AmpR: β-lactamase; bla; confers resistance to ampicillin, carbenicillin, and related antibiotics
   5847..5951    -  promoter       AmpR promoter: bla
   6046..6081    +  CDS            rop (fragment): Rop protein, which maintains plasmids at low copy number; rop
   6183..6282    +  misc_feature   bom (fragment): basis of mobility region from pBR322
   6288..6437    -  CDS            lacZα (fragment): LacZα fragment of β-galactosidase; lacZ fragment
   6437..6638    -  CDS            TcR (fragment): tetracycline efflux protein; tet; confers resistance to tetracycline
   6639..6737    +  CDS            env (fragment): murine leukemia virus gPr80 envelope polyprotein precursor; env; proteolytically cleaved into gp70SU and p15TM subunits
   6779..7295    +  LTR            5' LTR: 5' long terminal repeat from murine embryonic stem cell virus
   7359..7700    +  misc_feature   MESV Ψ: packaging signal of murine embryonic stem cell virus
   7767..8183    +  CDS            gag (truncated): truncated Moloney murine leukemia virus (MMLV) gag gene lacking the start codon
