[The description below was written by a language model from this plasmid's Addgene catalogue record and pLannotate feature annotations shown in this document.]
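Description:
pMSCV-FKBP-TRIF(trunc 1-103) is a gammaretroviral transfer vector built on the pMSCV-IRES-GFP backbone for stable expression of a mouse TRIF (Ticam1) fragment in mammalian cells by retroviral transduction. The bacterial portion carries a high-copy ColE1/pUC-type origin and a β-lactamase gene for ampicillin selection. Scattered lac, rop, bom and tetracycline-resistance fragments are non-functional remnants of earlier cloning vectors. The viral portion consists of murine embryonic stem cell virus 5′ and 3′ LTRs, the MESV Ψ packaging signal and a truncated gag segment lacking its start codon. Together these allow the transcript to be packaged when gag, pol and env are supplied in trans. No internal promoter is annotated, so expression of the payload is presumably driven by the 5′ LTR.

The insert, cloned between BglII and NotI, encodes TRIF residues 104–222 (termed truncation 5; the plasmid name refers to the removed residues 1–103). An N-terminal 3xFLAG-4xFKBP module is fused to it. The feature table detects only a FLAG fragment and two FKBP-like segments upstream of the roughly 360 bp Ticam1 fragment. This probably reflects limited automatic annotation of repeated units, since the space between the FLAG tag and TRIF is sufficient for four copies. Tandem FKBP domains are generally used for ligand-induced oligomerization, which would allow the TRIF fragment to be clustered on demand, although the record does not describe this. FLAG permits detection or immunoprecipitation. Downstream, an EMCV IRES drives EGFP from the same transcript, marking transduced cells for sorting or tracking. The construct belongs to a truncation series used to map TRIF regions involved in innate immune signalling, including interferon responses.
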