Addgene plasmid #221251: pMSCV-FKBP-TRIF(trunc 1-103)
Purpose: Expression of TRIF truncation 5 (104-222) in mammalian cells by retroviral transduction
Depositing lab: Jonathan Kagan. Depositing organization: Boston Children's Hospital. Publication: pLxIS-containing domains are biochemically flexible regulators of interferons and metabolism. Landau LM, Chaudhary N, Tien YC, Rogozinska M, Joshi S, Yao C, Crowley J, Hullahalli K, Campbell IW, Waldor MK, Haigis M, Kagan JC. Mol Cell. 2024 Jul 11;84(13):2436-2454.e10. doi: 10.1016/j.molcel.2024.05.030. Epub 2024 Jun 25. PubMed 38925114.
Backbone
  Vector backbone: pMSCV-IRES-GFP
  Vector type: Retroviral
Growth in bacteria
  Bacterial resistance: Ampicillin, 100 μg/mL
  Growth temperature: 37°C
  Growth strain: NEB Stable
  Copy number: High Copy
Gene/Insert
  Gene/Insert name: TRIF truncation 5 (104-222)
  Species: M. musculus (mouse)
  Entrez Gene: Ticam1 (a.k.a. TICAM-1, TRIF)
  Tag / fusion protein: 3xFLAG-4xFKBP (N terminal on insert)
  Cloning method: Restriction Enzyme; 5′ cloning site BglII (not destroyed); 3′ cloning site NotI (not destroyed)
Terms and licenses: Academic/Nonprofit Terms; Industry Terms: Not Available to Industry
How to cite: pMSCV-FKBP-TRIF(trunc 1-103) was a gift from Jonathan Kagan (Addgene plasmid # 221251 ; http://n2t.net/addgene:221251 ; RRID:Addgene_221251)
